>Addgene plasmid #46705 | pcDNA3.2 mir-1-1 reporter mir44-2 | depositor full sequence | sequence record 117462 | pcDNA3.2 mir-1-1 reporter mir44-2 sequence 6000 bps
GACGGATCGGGAGATCTCCCGATCCCCTATGGTCGACTCTCAGTACAATCTGCTCTGATGCCGCATAGTT
AAGCCAGTATCTGCTCCCTGCTTGTGTGTTGGAGGTCGCTGAGTAGTGCGCGAGCAAAATTTAAGCTACA
ACAAGGCAAGGCTTGACCGACAATTGCATGAAGAATCTGCTTAGGGTTAGGCGTTTTGCGCTGCTTCGCG
ATGTACGGGCCAGATATACGCGTTGACATTGATTATTGACTAGTTATTAATAGTAATCAATTACGGGGTC
ATTAGTTCATAGCCCATATATGGAGTTCCGCGTTACATAACTTACGGTAAATGGCCCGCCTGGCTGACCG
CCCAACGACCCCCGCCCATTGACGTCAATAATGACGTATGTTCCCATAGTAACGCCAATAGGGACTTTCC
ATTGACGTCAATGGGTGGACTATTTACGGTAAACTGCCCACTTGGCAGTACATCAAGTGTATCATATGCC
AAGTACGCCCCCTATTGACGTCAATGACGGTAAATGGCCCGCCTGGCATTATGCCCAGTACATGACCTTA
TGGGACTTTCCTACTTGGCAGTACATCTACGTATTAGTCATCGCTATTACCATGGTGATGCGGTTTTGGC
AGTACATCAATGGGCGTGGATAGCGGTTTGACTCACGGGGATTTCCAAGTCTCCACCCCATTGACGTCAA
TGGGAGTTTGTTTTGGCACCAAAATCAACGGGACTTTCCAAAATGTCGTAACAACTCCGCCCCATTGACG
CAAATGGGCGGTAGGCGTGTACGGTGGGAGGTCTATATAAGCAGAGCTCTCTGGCTAACTAGAGAACCCA
CTGCTTACTGGCTTATCGAAATTAATACGACTCACTATAGGGAGACCCAAGCTGGCTAGTTAAGCTATCA
ACAAGTTTGTACAAAAAAGCAGGCTGTCGCGGGCGGTGCTGAGTTTAAGGCCTCTGAAAAGCGAAAATGG
CCAATCTGGATGTGCTCGTTGGTCATAGACGTCAACACGAACTGTTCATATGACTAGAGACACATTCAGC
TTGGCCTGCTTCTCTAGTTTTGAATTTTTCAACAGTAAGTGATTAACTAACAAAACTTAGATGCCCAGCT
TTCTTGTACAAAGTGGTTGATCTAGAGGGCCCGCAGTGGGGTCAGCTTCTACCGGGGCGGCGTCCCGGGG
TCTTGGAACTGCATGCAGACTGCCTGCTTGGGAAACATACTTCTTTATATGCCCATATGGACCTGCTAAG
CTATGGAATGTAAAGAAGTATGTATCTCAGGCCGGGACCTCTCTCGCCGCACTGAGGGGCACTCCACACC
ACGGGGGCCGCCGCGGCCGACAGCCAGCCAGGCGGCTGTGGTGGGGGTGAGGCTGGGGCGGCAGGCTGCC
TGGGCGTTGGTGGACGGTCGTGTCCCCGCCAGCATTGTTCTGTCACTTTGCCTGTGTCAGCAGGTGGAAG
TGCTCACCAGACATTCGAAGGTAAGCCTATCCCTAACCCTCTCCTCGGTCTCGATTCTACGCGTACCGGT
TAGTAATGAGTTTAAACGGGGGAGGCTAACTGAAACACGGAAGGAGACAATACCGGAAGGAACCCGCGCT
ATGACGGCAATAAAAAGACAGAATAAAACGCACGGGTGTTGGGTCGTTTGTTCATAAACGCGGGGTTCGG
TCCCAGGGCTGGCACTCTGTCGATACCCCACCGAGACCCCATTGGGGCCAATACGCCCGCGTTTCTTCCT
TTTCCCCACCCCACCCCCCAAGTTCGGGTGAAGGCCCAGGGCTCGCAGCCAACGTCGGGGCGGCAGGCCC
TGCCATAGCAGATCTGCGCAGCTGGGGCTCTAGGGGGTATCCCC
[124 nt withheld, positions 1865-1988]
C
[32 nt withheld, positions 1990-2021]
CA
[57 nt withheld, positions 2024-2080]
A
[49 nt withheld, positions 2082-2130]
CCTTTGACGTTGGAGTCCACGTTCTTT
[37 nt withheld, positions 2158-2194]
ACCCTATCTCGGTCTATTCTTTTGATTTATAAGGGATTTTGGGGATTTCGGCCTATTGGTTAAAAAATGA
GCTGATTTAACAAAAATTTAACGCGAATTAATTCTGTGGAATGTGTGTCAGTTAGGGTGTGGAAAGTCCC
CAGGCTCCCCAGCAGGCAGAAGTATGCAAAGCATGCATCTCAATTAGTCAGCAACCAGGTGTGGAAAGTC
CCCAGGCTCCCCAGCAGGCAGAAGTATGCAAAGCATGCATCTCAATTAGTCAGCAACCATAGTCCCGCCC
CTAACTCCGCCCATCCCGCCCCTAACTCCGCCCAGTTCCGCCCATTCTCCGCCCCATGGCTGACTAATTT
TTTTTATTTATGCAGAGGCCGAGGCCGCCTCTGCCTCTGAGCTATTCCAGAAGTAGTGAGGAGGCTTTTT
TGGAGGCCTAGGCTTTTGCAAAAAGCTCCCGGGAGCTTGTATATCCATTTTCGGATCTGATCAAGAGACA
GGATGAGGATCGTTTCGCATGATTGAACAAGATGGATTGCACGCAGGTTCTCCGGCCGCTTGGGTGGAGA
GGCTATTCGGCTATGACTGGGCACAACAGACAATCGGCTGCTCTGATGCCGCCGTGTTCCGGCTGTCAGC
GCAGGGGCGCCCGGTTCTTTTTGTCAAGACCGACCTGTCCGGTGCCCTGAATGAACTGCAGGACGAGGCA
GCGCGGCTATCGTGGCTGGCCACGACGGGCGTTCCTTGCGCAGCTGTGCTCGACGTTGTCACTGAAGCGG
GAAGGGACTGGCTGCTATTGGGCGAAGTGCCGGGGCAGGATCTCCTGTCATCTCACCTTGCTCCTGCCGA
GAAAGTATCCATCATGGCTGATGCAATGCGGCGGCTGCATACGCTTGATCCGGCTACCTGCCCATTCGAC
CACCAAGCGAAACATCGCATCGAGCGAGCACGTACTCGGATGGAAGCCGGTCTTGTCGATCAGGATGATC
TGGACGAAGAGCATCAGGGGCTCGCGCCAGCCGAACTGTTCGCCAGGCTCAAGGCGCGCATGCCCGACGG
CGAGGATCTCGTCGTGACCCATGGCGATGCCTGCTTGCCGAATATCATGGTGGAAAATGGCCGCTTTTCT
GGATTCATCGACTGTGGCCGGCTGGGTGTGGCGGACCGCTATCAGGACATAGCGTTGGCTACCCGTGATA
TTGCTGAAGAGCTTGGCGGCGAATGGGCTGACCGCTTCCTCGTGCTTTACGGTATCGCCGCTCCCGATTC
GCAGCGCATCGCCTTCTATCGCCTTCTTGACGAGTTCTTCTGAGCGGGACTCTGGGGTTCGCGAAATGAC
CGACCAAGCGACGCCCAACCTGCCATCACGAGATTTCGATTCCACCGCCGCCTTCTATGAAAGGTTGGGC
TTCGGAATCGTTTTCCGGGACGCCGGCTGGATGATCCTCCAGCGCGGGGATCTCATGCTGGAGTTCTTCG
CCCACCCCAACTTGTTTATTGCAGCTTATAATGGTTACAAATAAAGCAATAGCATCACAAATTTCACAAA
TAAAGCATTTTTTTCACTGCATTCTAGTTGTGGTTTGTCCAAACTCATCAATGTATCTTATCATGTCTGT
ATACCGTCGACCTCTAGCTAGAGCTTGGCGTAATCATGGTCATAGCTGTTTCCTGTGTGAAATTGTTATC
CGCTCACAATTCCACACAACATACGAGCCGGAAGCATAAAGTGTAAAGCCTGGGGTGCCTAATGAGTGAG
CTAACTCACATTAATTGCGTTGCGCTCACTGCCCGCTTTCCAGTCGGGAAACCTGTCGTGCCAGCTGCAT
TAATGAATCGGCCAACGCGCGGGGAGAGGCGGTTTGCGTATTGGGCGCTCTTCCGCTTCCTCGCTCACTG
ACTCGCTGCGCTCGGTCGTTCGGCTGCGGCGAGCGGTATCAGCTCACTCAAAGGCGGTAATACGGTTATC
CACAGAATCAGGGGATAACGCAGGAAAGAACATGTGAGCAAAAGGCCAGCAAAAGGCCAGGAACCGTAAA
AAGGCCGCGTTGCTGGCGTTTTTCCATAGGCTCCGCCCCCCTGACGAGCATCACAAAAATCGACGCTCAA
GTCAGAGGTGGCGAAACCCGACAGGACTATAAAGATACCAGGCGTTTCCCCCTGGAAGCTCCCTCGTGCG
CTCTCCTGTTCCGACCCTGCCGCTTACCGGATACCTGTCCGCCTTTCTCCCTTCGGGAAGCGTGGCGCTT
TCTCAATGCTCACGCTGTAGGTATCTCAGTTCGGTGTAGGTCGTTCGCTCCAAGCTGGGCTGTGTGCACG
AACCCCCCGTTCAGCCCGACCGCTGCGCCTTATCCGGTAACTATCGTCTTGAGTCCAACCCGGTAAGACA
CGACTTATCGCCACTGGCAGCAGCCACTGGTAACAGGATTAGCAGAGCGAGGTATGTAGGCGGTGCTACA
GAGTTCTTGAAGTGGTGGCCTAACTACGGCTACACTAGAAGGACAGTATTTGGTATCTGCGCTCTGCTGA
AGCCAGTTACCTTCGGAAAAAGAGTTGGTAGCTCTTGATCCGGCAAACAAACCACCGCTGGTAGCGGTGG
TTTTTTTGTTTGCAAGCAGCAGATTACGCGCAGAAAAAAAGGATCTCAAGAAGATCCTTTGATCTTTTCT
ACGGGGTCTGACGCTCAGTGGAACGAAAACTCACGTTAAGGGATTTTGGTCATGAGATTATCAAAAAGGA
TCTTCACCTAGATCCTTTTAAATTAAAAATGAAGTTTTAAATCAATCTAAAGTATATATGAGTAAACTTG
GTCTGACAGTTACCAATGCTTAATCAGTGAGGCACCTATCTCAGCGATCTGTCTATTTCGTTCATCCATA
GTTGCCTGACTCCCCGTCGTGTAGATAACTACGATACGGGAGGGCTTACCATCTGGCCCCAGTGCTGCAA
TGATACCGCGAGACCCACGCTCACCGGCTCCAGATTTATCAGCAATAAACCAGCCAGCCGGAAGGGCCGA
GCGCAGAAGTGGTCCTGCAACTTTATCCGCCTCCATCCAGTCTATTAATTGTTGCCGGGAAGCTAGAGTA
AGTAGTTCGCCAGTTAATAGTTTGCGCAACGTTGTTGCCATTGCTACAGGCATCGTGGTGTCACGCTCGT
CGTTTGGTATGGCTTCATTCAGCTCCGGTTCCCAACGATCAAGGCGAGTTACATGATCCCCCATGTTGTG
CAAAAAAGCGGTTAGCTCCTTCGGTCCTCCGATCGTTGTCAGAAGTAAGTTGGCCGCAGTGTTATCACTC
ATGGTTATGGCAGCACTGCATAATTCTCTTACTGTCATGCCATCCGTAAGATGCTTTTCTGTGACTGGTG
AGTACTCAACCAAGTCATTCTGAGAATAGTGTATGCGGCGACCGAGTTGCTCTTGCCCGGCGTCAATACG
GGATAATACCGCGCCACATAGCAGAACTTTAAAAGTGCTCATCATTGGAAAACGTTCTTCGGGGCGAAAA
CTCTCAAGGATCTTACCGCTGTTGAGATCCAGTTCGATGTAACCCACTCGTGCACCCAACTGATCTTCAG
CATCTTTTACTTTCACCAGCGTTTCTGGGTGAGCAAAAACAGGAAGGCAAAATGCCGCAAAAAAGGGAAT
AAGGGCGACACGGAAATGTTGAATACTCATACTCTTCCTTTTTCAATATTATTGAAGCATTTATCAGGGT
TATTGTCTCATGAGCGGATACATATTTGAATGTATTTAGAAAAATAAACAAATAGGGGTTCCGCGCACAT
TTCCCCGAAAAGTGCCACCTGACGTC
Features (pLannotate 1.2.2; 24 found; start..end, strand, type, name):
     36..80      -  misc_feature   bom (fragment): basis of mobility region from pBR322
    235..614     +  enhancer       CMV enhancer: human cytomegalovirus immediate early enhancer
    615..818     +  promoter       CMV promoter: human cytomegalovirus (CMV) immediate early promoter
    814..847     +  LTR            5' LTR (truncated) (fragment): truncated 5' long terminal repeat (LTR) from HIV-1
    863..881     +  promoter       T7 promoter: promoter for bacteriophage T7 RNA polymerase
    911..935     +  protein_bind   attB1: mutant version of attB; recombination site for the Gateway® BP reaction BP Clonase™
    972..1064    +  ncRNA          mir-44: Accession: RF00710 - microRNA mir-44
   1116..1136    -  protein_bind   attB2: mutant version of attB; core recombination site for the Gateway® BP reaction BP Clonase™
   1215..1291    +  ncRNA          mir-1: Accession: RF00103 - mir-1 microRNA precursor family
   1490..1531    +  CDS            V5 tag: epitope tag from simian virus 5
   1615..1663    +  polyA_signal   HSV TK poly(A) signal: herpes simplex virus thymidine kinase polyadenylation signal (Cole and Stacy, 1985)
   1754..1770    -  polyA_signal   bGH poly(A) signal (fragment): bovine growth hormone polyadenylation signal
   1865..2293    +  rep_origin     f1 ori (sequence partly withheld): f1 bacteriophage origin of replication; arrow indicates direction of (+) strand synthesis
   2307..2636    +  promoter       SV40 promoter: SV40 enhancer and early promoter
   2703..3494    +  CDS            neo: KKA2_KLEPN - Also known as kan, nptII. Experimental evidence at protein level: Swiss-Prot protein existence level 1. Resistance to kanamycin, neomycin, paromomycin, ribostamycin, butirosin and gentamicin B. From Klebsiella pneumoniae.
   3520..3678    +  CDS            ble (fragment): BLE_KLEPN - Experimental evidence at protein level: Swiss-Prot protein existence level 1. Binding protein with a strong affinity to the bleomycin family of antibiotics. Binds to CL990; an antimitotic-antibiotic compound. From Klebsiella pneumoniae.
   3673..3794    +  polyA_signal   SV40 poly(A) signal: SV40 polyadenylation signal
   3867..3883    -  protein_bind   lac operator: The lac repressor binds to the lac operator to inhibit transcription in E. coli. This inhibition can be relieved by adding lactose or isopropyl-β-D-thiogalactopyranoside (IPTG). lac repressor encoded by lacI
   3891..3921    -  promoter       lac promoter: promoter for the E. coli lac operon
   3936..3957    -  protein_bind   CAP binding site: CAP binding activates transcription in the presence of cAMP. E. coli catabolite activator protein
   3970..4062    -  CDS            lacI (fragment): lac repressor; lacI; The lac repressor binds to the lac operator to inhibit transcription in E. coli. This inhibition can be relieved by adding lactose or isopropyl-β-D-thiogalactopyranoside (IPTG).
   4245..4833    -  rep_origin     ori: high-copy-number ColE1/pMB1/pBR322/pUC origin of replication
   5004..5864    -  CDS            AmpR: β-lactamase; bla; confers resistance to ampicillin, carbenicillin, and related antibiotics
   5865..5969    -  promoter       AmpR promoter: bla
