[The description below was written by a language model from this plasmid's Addgene catalogue record and pLannotate feature annotations shown in this document.]
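Description:
pcDNA3.2 mir-1-1 reporter mir44-2 is a mammalian expression plasmid of the RNAi/miRNA class, built by Gateway recombination into a pcDNA3.2 V5-DEST derivative that already carries a human mir-1-1 hairpin. It is propagated in E. coli as a high-copy plasmid through a ColE1/pUC-type origin with ampicillin selection (AmpR), and also carries an f1 origin. For mammalian cells, an SV40 promoter drives a neomycin phosphotransferase gene with an SV40 poly(A) signal, allowing G418 selection. The catalogue lists the empty backbone as about 8 kb, larger than the 6,000 nt depositor sequence. This would be consistent with loss of the destination cassette on recombination, although the record does not explain it.

The payload is a single CMV enhancer/promoter-driven transcript. Between the attB1 and attB2 sites sits the insert, a C. elegans-derived, partly synthetic mir-44 pri-miRNA hairpin. The record gives its specific mutations only by reference to the sequence and publication. Immediately downstream of attB2 lies the hsa-mir-1-1 hairpin, followed by the backbone's V5 tag sequence and the HSV TK polyadenylation signal. Since the insert is a noncoding RNA, the V5 sequence is a backbone remnant and is unlikely to act as a functional epitope. A T7 promoter lies upstream of attB1.

Placing the test hairpin and mir-1-1 on the same primary transcript provides a co-expressed reference hairpin, so processing of the mir-44 variant can be compared with mir-1-1 from the same RNA. This fits the associated study of the primary-sequence features, beyond secondary structure, that license pri-miRNA hairpins for processing in human cells.
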