Addgene plasmid #46705: pcDNA3.2 mir-1-1 reporter mir44-2
Depositing lab: David Bartel. Depositing organization: Whitehead Institute for Biomedical Research. Publication: Beyond Secondary Structure: Primary-Sequence Determinants License Pri-miRNA Hairpins for Processing. Auyeung VC, Ulitsky I, McGeary SE, Bartel DP. Cell. 2013 Feb 14;152(4):844-58. doi: 10.1016/j.cell.2013.01.031. PubMed 23415231.
Backbone
  Vector backbone: pcDNA3.2 V5-DEST mir-1-1 reporter
  Backbone manufacturer: Bartel lab (Addgene plasmid# 46646)
  Backbone size w/o insert (bp): 8038
  Vector type: Mammalian Expression, RNAi
  Selectable markers: Neomycin (select with G418)
Growth in bacteria
  Bacterial resistance: Ampicillin, 100 μg/mL
  Growth temperature: 37°C
  Growth strain: DH5alpha
  Copy number: High Copy
Gene/Insert
  Gene/Insert name: mir44-2 (alt name: mir44-2 pri-mRNA)
  Species: C. elegans (nematode), Synthetic
  Mutation: see sequence and publication
  Promoter: CMV
  Tag / fusion protein: hsa-mir-1-1 (C terminal on insert); V5 (C terminal on backbone)
  Cloning method: Gateway Cloning
  Sequencing primers: 5′ CMV-F; 3′ TK-pA-R
Terms and licenses: Academic/Nonprofit Terms; Industry Terms: Not Available to Industry
How to cite: pcDNA3.2 mir-1-1 reporter mir44-2 was a gift from David Bartel (Addgene plasmid # 46705 ; http://n2t.net/addgene:46705 ; RRID:Addgene_46705)
