>Addgene plasmid #46705 | pcDNA3.2 mir-1-1 reporter mir44-2 | addgene partial sequence | sequence record 73970 | CMV-F 5'-CGCAAATGGGCGGTAGGCGTG-3'
TGGCTAACTAGAGAACCCACTGCTTACTGGCTTATCGAAATTAATACGACTCACTATAGGGAGACCCAAG
CTGGCTAGTTAAGCTATCAACAAGTTTGTACAAAAAAGCAGGCTGTCGCGGGCGGTGCTGAGTTTAAGGC
CTCTGAAAAGCGAAAATGGCCAATCTGGATGTGCTCGTTGGTCATAGACGTCAACACGAACTGTTCATAT
GACTAGAGACACATTCAGCTTGGCCTGCTTCTCTAGTTTTGAATTTTTCAACAGTAAGTGATTAACTAAC
AAAACTTAGATGCCCAGCTTTCTTGTACAAAGTGGTTGATCTAGAGGGCCCGCAGTGGGGTCAGCTTCTA
CCGGGGCGGCGTCCCGGGGTCTTGGAACTGCATGCAGACTGCCTGCTTGGGAAACATACTTCTTTATATG
CCCATATGGACCTGCTAAGCTATGGAATGTAAAGAAGTATGTATCTCAGGCCGGGACCTCTCTCGCCGCA
CTGAGGGGCACTCCACACCACGGGGGCCGCCGCGGCCGACAGCCAGCCAGGCGGCTGTGGTGGGGGTGAG
GCTGGGGCGGCAGGCTGCCTGGGCGTTGGTGGACGGTCGTGTCCCCGCCAGCATTGTTCTGTCACTTTGC
CTGTGTCAGCAGGTGGAAGTGCTCACCAGACATTCGAAGGTAAGCCTATCCCTAACCCTCTCCTCGGTCT
CGATTCTACGCGTACCGGTTAGTAATGAGTTTAAACGGGGGAGGCTAACTGAAACACGGAAGGAGACAAT
ACCGGAAGGAACCCGCGCTATGACGGCAATAAAAAGACAGAATAAAACGCACGGGTGTTGGGTCGTTTGT
TCATAAACGCGGGGTTCGGTCCCAGGGCTGGCACTCTGTCGATACCCCACCGAGACCCCATTGGGGCCAA
TACGCCCGCGTTTCTTCCTTTTCCCCACCCCACCCCCCAA
